>Addgene plasmid #153604 | pGBW-m4252874 | addgene full sequence | sequence record 300315 | Ginkgo NGS Result
CACCATGTACTCATTCGTTTCGGAAGAGACAGGTACGTTAATAGTTAATAGCGTACTTCTTTTTCTTGCT
TTCGTGGTATTCTTGCTAGTTACACTAGCCATCCTTACTGCGCTTCGATTGTGTGCGTACTGCTGCAATA
TTGTTAACGTGAGTCTTGTAAAACCTTCTTTTTACGTTTACTCTCGTGTTAAAAATCTGAATTCTTCTAG
AGTTCCTGATCTTCTGGTCGAAAACCTTTACTTTCAGTCGTACCCCTATGACGTACCAGATTATGCGTAA
GGATCCGCAGGCCTCTGCTAGCTTGACTGACTGAGATACAGCGTACCTTCAGCTCACAGACATGATAAGA
TACATTGATGAGTTTGGACAAACCACAACTAGAATGCAGTGAAAAAAATGCTTTATTTGTGAAATTTGTG
ATGCTATTGCTTTATTTGTAACCATTATAAGCTGCAATAAACAAGTTAACAACAACAATTGCATTCATTT
TATGTTTCAGGTTCAGGGGGAGGTGTGGGAGGTTTTTTAAAGCAAGTAAAACCTCTACAAATGTGGTATT
GGCCCATCTCTATCGGTATCGTAGCATAACCCCTTGGGGCCTCTAAACGGGTCTTGAGGGGTTTTTTGTG
CCCCTCGGGCCGGATTGCTATCTACCGGCATTGGCGCAGAAAAAAATGCCTGATGCGACGCTGCGCGTCT
TATACTCCCACATATGCCAGATTCAGCAACGGATACGGCTTCCCCAACTTGCCCACTTCCATACGTGTCC
TCCTTACCAGAAATTTATCCTTAAGGTCGTCAGCTATCCTGCAGGCGATCTCTCGATTTCGATCAAGACA
TTCCTTTAATGGTCTTTTCTGGACACCACTAGGGGTCAGAAGTAGTTCATCAAACTTTCTTCCCTCCCTA
ATCTCATTGGTTACCTTGGGCTATCGAAACTTAATTAACCAGTCAAGTCAGCTACTTGGCGAGATCGACT
TGTCTGGGTTTCGACTACGCTCAGAATTGCGTCAGTCAAGTTCGATCTGGTCCTTGCTATTGCACCCGTT
CTCCGATTACGAGTTTCATTTAAATCATGTGAGCAAAAGGCCAGCAAAAGGCCAGGAACCGTAAAAAGGC
CGCGTTGCTGGCGTTTTTCCATAGGCTCCGCCCCCCTGACGAGCATCACAAAAATCGACGCTCAAGTCAG
AGGTGGCGAAACCCGACAGGACTATAAAGATACCAGGCGTTTCCCCCTGGAAGCTCCCTCGTGCGCTCTC
CTGTTCCGACCCTGCCGCTTACCGGATACCTGTCCGCCTTTCTCCCTTCGGGAAGCGTGGCGCTTTCTCA
TAGCTCACGCTGTAGGTATCTCAGTTCGGTGTAGGTCGTTCGCTCCAAGCTGGGCTGTGTGCACGAACCC
CCCGTTCAGCCCGACCGCTGCGCCTTATCCGGTAACTATCGTCTTGAGTCCAACCCGGTAAGACACGACT
TATCGCCACTGGCAGCAGCCACTGGTAACAGGATTAGCAGAGCGAGGTATGTAGGCGGTGCTACAGAGTT
CTTGAAGTGGTGGCCTAACTACGGCTACACTAGAAGAACAGTATTTGGTATCTGCGCTCTGCTGAAGCCA
GTTACCTTCGGAAAAAGAGTTGGTAGCTCTTGATCCGGCAAACAAACCACCGCTGGTAGCGGTGGTTTTT
TTGTTTGCAAGCAGCAGATTACGCGCAGAAAAAAAGGATCTCAAGAAGATCCTTTGATCTTTTCTACGGG
GTCTGACGCTCAGTGGAACGAAAACTCACGTTAAGGGATTTTGGTCATGAGATTATCAAAAAGGATCTTC
ACCTAGATCCTTTTAAATTAAAAATGAAGTTTTAAATCAATCTAAAGTATATATGAGTAAACTTGGTCTG
ACAGTTACCAATGCTTAATCAGTGAGGCACCTATCTCAGCGATCTGTCTATTTCGTTCATCCATAGTTGC
ATTTAAATTTCCGAACTCTCCAAGGCCCTCGTCGGAAAATCTTCAAACCTTTCGTCCGATCCATCTTGCA
GGCTACCTCTCGAACGAACTATCGCAAGTCTCTTGGCCGGCCTTGCGCCTTGGCTATTGCTTGGCAGCGC
CTATCGCCAGGTATTACTCCAATCCCGAATATCCGAGATCGGGATCACCCGAGAGAAGTTCAACCTACAT
CCTCAATCCCGATCTATCCGAGATCCGAGGAATATCGAAATCGGGGCGCGCCTGGCCTCCGCGCCGGGTT
TTGGCGCCTCCCGCGGGCGCCCCCCTCGTCACGGCGAGCGCTGCCACGTCAGACGAAGGGCGCAGGAGCG
TCCTGATCCTTCCGCCCGGACGCTCAGGACAGCGGCCCGCTGCTCATAAGACTCGGCCTTAGAACCCCAG
TATCAGCAGAAGGACATTTTAGGACGGGACTTGGGTGACTCTAGGGCACTGGTTTTCTTTCCAGAGAGCG
GAACAGGCGAGGAAAAGTAGTCCCTTCTCGGCGATTCTGCGGAGGGATCTCCGTGGGGCGGTGAACGCCG
ATGATTATATAAGGACGCGCCGGGTGTGGCACAGCTAGTTCCGTCGCAGCCGGGATTTGGGTCGCGGTTC
TTGTTTGTGGATCGCTGTGATCGTCACTTGGTGAGTAGCGGGCTGCTGGGCTGGCCGGGGCTTTCGTGGC
CGCCGGGCCGCTCGGTGGGACGGAAGCGTGTGGAGAGACCGCCAAGGGCTGTAGTCTGGGTCCGCGAGCA
AGGTTGCCCTGAACTGGGGGTTGGGGGGAGCGCAGCAAAATGGCGGCTGTTCCCGAGTCTTGAATGGAAG
ACGCTTGTGAGGCGGGCTGTGAGGTCGTTGAAACAAGGTGGGGGGCATGGTGGGCGGCAAGAACCCAAGG
TCTTGAGCCCTTCGCTAATGCGGGAAAGCTCTTATTCGGGTGAGATGGGCTGGGCACCATCTGGGGACCC
TGACGTGAAGTTTGTCACTGACTGGAGAACTCGGTTTGTCGTCTGTTGCGGGGGCGGCAGTTATGGCGGT
GCCGTTGGGCAGTGCACCCGTACCTTTGGGAGCGCGCGCCCTCGTCGTGTCGTGACGTCACCCGTTCTGT
TGGCTTATAATGCAGGGTGGGGCCACCAGCCGGTAGGTGTGCGGTAGGCTTTTCTCCGTCGCAGGACGCA
GGGTTCGGGCCTAGGGTAGGCTCTCCTGAATCGACAGGCGCCGGACCTCTGGTGAGGGGAGGGATAAGTG
AGGCGTCAGTTTCTTTGGTCGGTTTTATGTACCTATCTTCTTAAGTAGCTGAAGCTCCGGTTTTGAACTA
TGCGCTCGGGGTTGGCGAGTGTGTTTTGTGAAGTTTTTTAGGCACCTTTTGAAATGTAATCATTTGGGTC
AATATGTAATTTTCAGTGTTAGACTTGTAAATTGTCCGCTAAATTCTGGCCGTTTTTGGCTTTTTTGTTA
GACAACATGGGTAAAAAGCCTGAACTCACCGCGACGTCTGTCGAGAAGTTTCTGATCGAAAAGTTCGACA
GCGTCTCCGACCTGATGCAGCTCTCGGAGGGCGAAGAATCTCGTGCTTTCAGCTTCGATGTAGGAGGGCG
TGGATATGTCCTGCGGGTAAATAGCTGCGCCGATGGTTTCTACAAAGATCGTTATGTTTATCGGCACTTT
GCATCCGCCGCGCTCCCGATTCCGGAAGTGCTTGACATTGGGGAGTTCAGCGAGAGCCTGACCTATTGCA
TCTCCCGCCGTGCACAGGGTGTCACGTTGCAAGACCTGCCTGAAACCGAACTGCCCGCTGTTCTGCAGCC
GGTCGCGGAGGCAATGGATGCCATCGCTGCCGCCGATCTTAGCCAGACGAGCGGGTTCGGCCCATTCGGA
CCGCAAGGAATCGGTCAATACACTACATGGCGTGATTTCATATGCGCGATTGCTGATCCCCATGTGTATC
ACTGGCAAACTGTGATGGACGACACCGTCAGTGCGTCCGTCGCGCAGGCTCTCGATGAGCTGATGCTTTG
GGCCGAGGACTGCCCCGAAGTCCGGCACCTCGTGCACGCGGATTTCGGCTCCAACAATGTCCTGACGGAC
AATGGCCGCATAACAGCGGTCATTGACTGGAGCGAGGCGATGTTCGGGGATTCCCAATACGAGGTCGCCA
ACATCTTCTTCTGGAGGCCGTGGTTGGCTTGTATGGAGCAGCAGACGCGCTACTTCGAGCGGAGGCATCC
GGAGCTTGCAGGATCGCCCCGGCTCCGGGCGTATATGCTCCGCATTGGTCTTGACCAACTCTATCAGAGC
TTGGTTGACGGCAATTTCGATGATGCAGCTTGGGCGCAGGGTCGATGCGACGCAATCGTCCGATCCGGAG
CCGGGACTGTCGGGCGTACACAAATCGCCCGCAGAAGCGCCGCCGTCTGGACCGATGGCTGTGTAGAAGT
ACTCGCCGATAGTGGAAACCGACGCCCCAGCACTCGTCCGAGGGCAAAGGAATAAGCTAGTATGTAAGCC
TAGTCTTAGATAATAAAATCGCTATCCATCGAAGATGGATGTGTGTTGGTTTTTTGTGTGTGTAACGCTA
GGCGCGCCTGGTGTACCGAGAACGATCCTCTCAGTGCGAGTCTCGACGATCCATATCGTTGCTTGGCAGT
CAGCCAGTCGGAATCCAGCTTGGGACCCAGGAAGTCCAATCGTCAGATATTGTACTCAAGCCTGGTCACG
GCAGCGTACCGATCTGTTTAAACCTAGATATTGATAGTCTGATCGGTCAACGTATAATCGAGTCCTAGCT
TTTGCAAACATCTATCAAGAGACAGGATCAGCAGGAGGCTTTCGCATGAGTATTCAACATTTCCGTGTCG
CCCTTATTCCCTTTTTTGCGGCATTTTGCCTTCCTGTTTTTGCTCACCCAGAAACGCTGGTGAAAGTAAA
AGATGCTGAAGATCAGTTGGGTGCGCGAGTGGGTTACATCGAACTGGATCTCAACAGCGGTAAGATCCTT
GAGAGTTTTCGCCCCGAAGAACGCTTTCCAATGATGAGCACTTTTAAAGTTCTGCTATGTGGCGCGGTAT
TATCCCGTATTGACGCCGGGCAAGAGCAACTCGGTCGCCGCATACACTATTCTCAGAATGACTTGGTTGA
GTATTCACCAGTCACAGAAAAGCATCTTACGGATGGCATGACAGTAAGAGAATTATGCAGTGCTGCCATA
ACCATGAGTGATAACACTGCGGCCAACTTACTTCTGACAACGATTGGAGGACCGAAGGAGCTAACCGCTT
TTTTGCACAACATGGGGGATCATGTAACTCGCCTTGATCGTTGGGAACCGGAGCTGAATGAAGCCATACC
AAACGACGAGCGTGACACCACGATGCCTGTAGCAATGGCAACAACCTTGCGTAAACTATTAACTGGCGAA
CTACTTACTCTAGCTTCCCGGCAACAGTTGATAGACTGGATGGAGGCGGATAAAGTTGCAGGACCACTTC
TGCGCTCGGCCCTTCCGGCTGGCTGGTTTATTGCTGATAAATCTGGAGCCGGTGAGCGTGGGTCTCGCGG
TATCATTGCAGCACTGGGGCCAGATGGTAAGCCCTCCCGTATCGTAGTTATCTACACGACGGGGAGTCAG
GCAACTATGGATGAACGAAATAGACAGATCGCTGAGATAGGTGCCTCACTGATTAAGCATTGGTAACCGA
TTCTAGGTGCATTGGCGCAGAAAAAAATGCCTGATGCGACGCTGCGCGTCTTATACTCCCACATATGCCA
GATTCAGCAACGGATACGGCTTCCCCAACTTGCCCACTTCCATACGTGTCCTCCTTACCAGAAATTTATC
CTTAAGATCCCGAATCGTTTAAACTCGACTCTGGCTCTATCGAATCTCCGTCGTTTCGAGCTTACGCGAA
CAGCCGTGGCGCTCATTTGCTCGTCGGGCATCGAATCTCGTCAGCTATCGTCAGCTTACCTTTTTGGCAG
CGATCGCGGCTCCCGACATCTTGGACCATTAGCTCCACAGGTATCTTCTTCCCTCTAGTGGTCATAACAG
CAGCTTCAGCTACCTCTCAATTCAAAAAACCCCTCAAGACCCGTTTAGAGGCCCCAAGGGGTTATGCTAT
CAATCGTTGCGTTACACACACAAAAAACCAACACACATCCATCTTCGATGGATAGCGATTTTATTATCTA
ACTGCTGATCGAGTGTAGCCAGATCTAGTAATCAATTACGGGGTCATTAGTTCATAGCCCATATATGGAG
TTCCGCGTTACATAACTTACGGTAAATGGCCCGCCTGGCTGACCGCCCAACGACCCCCGCCCATTGACGT
CAATAATGACGTATGTTCCCATAGTAACGCCAATAGGGACTTTCCATTGACGTCAATGGGTGGAGTATTT
ACGGTAAACTGCCCACTTGGCAGTACATCAAGTGTATCATATGCCAAGTACGCCCCCTATTGACGTCAAT
GACGGTAAATGGCCCGCCTGGCATTATGCCCAGTACATGACCTTATGGGACTTTCCTACTTGGCAGTACA
TCTACGTATTAGTCATCGCTATTACCATGCTGATGCGGTTTTGGCAGTACATCAATGGGCGTGGATAGCG
GTTTGACTCACGGGGATTTCCAAGTCTCCACCCCATTGACGTCAATGGGAGTTTGTTTTGGCACCAAAAT
CAACGGGACTTTCCAAAATGTCGTAACAACTCCGCCCCATTGACGCAAATGGGCGGTAGGCGTGTACGGT
GGGAGGTCTATATAAGCAGAGCTGGTTTAGTGAACCGTCAGATCAGATCTTTGTCGATCCTACCATCCAC
TCGACACACCCGCCAGCGGCCGC
Features (pLannotate 1.2.2; 19 found; start..end, strand, type, name):
      5..229     +  CDS            E: VEMP_SARS2 - Experimental evidence at protein level: Swiss-Prot protein existence level 1. Plays a central role in virus morphogenesis and assembly. Acts as a viroporin and self-assembles in host membranes forming pentameric protein-lipid pores that allow ion transport. Also plays a role in the induction of apoptosis (By similarity). Regulates the localization of S protein at cis-Golgi, the place of virus budding (PubMed:33229438). May act by slowing down the cell secretory pathway (PubMed:33229438). May interfere with tight-junction stability by interacting with host MPP5. This would result i
    346..467     -  polyA_signal   SV40 poly(A) signal: SV40 polyadenylation signal
    490..559     -  CDS            large T antigen (fragment): large T antigen from SV40 (simian virus 40)
    582..628     +  terminator     T7 terminator: transcription terminator for bacteriophage T7 RNA polymerase
    658..794     +  terminator     rrnG terminator: transcription terminator from the E. coli ribosomal RNA rrnG operon (Albrechtsen et al., 1991)
    839..910     +  misc_feature   3' β-globin insulator: insulator downstream of the human β-globin locus (Farrell et al., 2002)
   1136..1724    -  rep_origin     ori: high-copy-number ColE1/pMB1/pBR322/pUC origin of replication
   1896..1960    -  CDS            bla(M) (fragment): β-lactamase lacking the signal sequence; bla(M); allows cytosolic expression of β-lactamase
   2224..3433    +  promoter       UbC promoter: human ubiquitin C promoter
   3443..4464    +  CDS            HygR (fragment): hygromycin B phosphotransferase confers resistance to hygromycin
   4492..4540    +  polyA_signal   poly(A) signal: synthetic polyadenylation signal
   4806..5666    +  CDS            AmpR: β-lactamase; bla; confers resistance to ampicillin, carbenicillin, and related antibiotics
   5679..5815    +  terminator     rrnG terminator: transcription terminator from the E. coli ribosomal RNA rrnG operon (Albrechtsen et al., 1991)
   5967..6038    +  misc_feature   5' β-globin insulator: insulator upstream of the human β-globin locus (Farrell et al., 2002)
   6043..6089    -  terminator     T7 terminator: transcription terminator for bacteriophage T7 RNA polymerase
   6107..6155    -  polyA_signal   poly(A) signal: synthetic polyadenylation signal
   6236..6539    +  enhancer       CMV enhancer: human cytomegalovirus immediate early enhancer
   6612..6629    -  promoter       CMV promoter (fragment): human cytomegalovirus (CMV) immediate early promoter
   6692..6743    +  promoter       CMVd2 promoter: truncated human cytomegalovirus (CMV) immediate early promoter that yields moderately reduced expression relative to the full-length promoter
