[The description below was written by a language model from this plasmid's Addgene catalogue record and pLannotate feature annotations shown in this document.]
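Description:
pGBW-m4252874 is a mammalian expression plasmid that carries the wild-type envelope (E) gene of SARS-CoV-2 in a pTwist_CMV_Hygro_6 backbone from which an AarI site has been removed. It is maintained in E. coli as a high-copy plasmid through a ColE1/pUC-type origin and selected with ampicillin via a full-length β-lactamase gene. For selection in mammalian cells, a separate cassette places a hygromycin B phosphotransferase gene under the human ubiquitin C promoter, followed by a synthetic polyadenylation signal.

The small E open reading frame sits at the start of the sequenced record, immediately downstream (across the circular junction) of the CMV immediate-early enhancer and promoter elements that drive its transcription. According to the catalogue entry, the backbone supplies a C-terminal TEV-cleavable HA tag, which would allow immunodetection or pull-down of the protein and removal of the epitope by protease. The automated feature table does not annotate the tag, and it also does not mark a same-strand polyadenylation signal directly after the insert, since the nearby SV40 poly(A) element is called on the opposite strand. The expression region is flanked by 5' and 3' β-globin insulator segments, together with bacterial rrnG and T7 terminators and additional synthetic poly(A) signals, an arrangement that isolates the cassette from read-through transcription originating elsewhere in the plasmid.

E is a small viroporin involved in coronavirus assembly and morphogenesis. The construct is suited to transient or hygromycin-selected stable expression of tagged E protein in mammalian cells, for example in localization, interaction or functional studies.
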