Addgene plasmid #153604: pGBW-m4252874
Purpose: Mammalian expression plasmid for SARS-CoV-2 E (envelope)
Depositing lab: Ginkgo Bioworks & Benjie Chen. Depositing organization: Ginkgo Bioworks.
Backbone
  Vector backbone: pTwist_CMV_Hygro_6 with AarI site removed
  Backbone size w/o insert (bp): 6525
  Vector type: Mammalian Expression
  Selectable markers: Hygromycin
Growth in bacteria
  Bacterial resistance: Ampicillin, 100 μg/mL
  Growth temperature: 37°C
  Growth strain: DH5alpha
  Copy number: High Copy
Gene/Insert
  Gene/Insert name: SARS-CoV-2 E (envelope) (alt names: envelope protein; E protein)
  Species: Severe acute respiratory syndrome coronavirus 2
  Insert size (bp): 221
  Mutation: wt
  Entrez Gene: E (a.k.a. GU280_gp04)
  Promoter: CMV
  Tag / fusion protein: Cleavable TEV;HA (C terminal on backbone)
  Cloning method: Unknown
Resource information
  A portion of this plasmid was derived from a plasmid made by: GinkgoBioworks
Depositor comments: NCBI reference sequence: 43740570
How to cite: pGBW-m4252874 was a gift from Ginkgo Bioworks & Benjie Chen (Addgene plasmid # 153604 ; http://n2t.net/addgene:153604 ; RRID:Addgene_153604)
